Addgene plasmid #204980: pMB1-B-TelR
Purpose: Level 1 MoClo plasmid for A. baumannii with additional Tellurite resistance cassette for multi-drug resistance strains
Depositing lab: Veronica Godoy-Carter. Depositing organization: Northeastern University. Publication: AspFlex: Molecular Tools to Study Gene Expression and Regulation in Acinetobacter baumannii. Brychcy M, Kokodynski A, Lloyd D, Godoy VG. ACS Synth Biol. 2023 Aug 16. doi: 10.1021/acssynbio.3c00167. PubMed 37587063.
Backbone
  Vector backbone: pTU1-B-RFP / pSB1A2 ((Addgene plasmid # 72940)
  Backbone manufacturer: Paul Freemont Lab / iGem
  Vector type: Bacterial Expression, Synthetic Biology
  Selectable markers: mRFP1
Growth in bacteria
  Bacterial resistance: Ampicillin, 100 μg/mL
  Growth temperature: 37°C
  Growth strain: DH5alpha
  Growth instructions: Use Tellurite for selection in A. baumannii
  Copy number: High Copy
Gene/Insert
  Gene/Insert name: mRFP1
  Species: Synthetic
  Mutation: Added replications elements for Acinetobacter species into the PstI site and Tellurite resistance cassette into XbaI site
  Cloning method: Restriction Enzyme; 5′ cloning site Unknown (unknown if destroyed); 3′ cloning site Unknown (unknown if destroyed)
Resource information
  A portion of this plasmid was derived from a plasmid made by: Original base plasmid was received from Addgene, Tellurite resistance cassette from pMO130-TelR (50799)
Terms and licenses: Academic/Nonprofit Terms; Industry Terms: Not Available to Industry
Depositor comments: This plasmid is related to, but is not included with, the AspFlex Kit (Addgene #1000000217: https://www.addgene.org/kits/godoy-carter-aspflex/)
How to cite: pMB1-B-TelR was a gift from Veronica Godoy-Carter (Addgene plasmid # 204980 ; http://n2t.net/addgene:204980 ; RRID:Addgene_204980)
