[The description below was written by a language model from this plasmid's Addgene catalogue record and pLannotate feature annotations shown in this document.]
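Description:
pMB1-B-TelR is a 10,260 nt Level 1 Modular Cloning (MoClo) acceptor plasmid adapted for use in Acinetobacter baumannii. It is related to, but not part of, the AspFlex toolkit. It was built on the pTU1-B-RFP / pSB1A2 bacterial expression backbone. In E. coli it replicates from a high-copy ColE1/pMB1-type origin and is selected through the AmpR β-lactamase gene and its bla promoter. According to the record, replication elements for Acinetobacter species were inserted into the PstI site. The automated feature table does not annotate them, and a large unannotated stretch between the mRFP1 cassette terminators and the E. coli origin is the likely location, though the record does not confirm this.

The listed insert is an mRFP1 cassette driven by the lac promoter, with a CAP binding site, a lac operator and a short lacI fragment upstream, and closed by the rrnB T1 and T7Te terminators. In MoClo acceptor vectors such a red fluorescent reporter generally serves as a visual dropout marker that is replaced when parts are assembled, which fits its listing as the selectable marker. The Type IIS sites and overhangs are not described.

The distinguishing addition is a tellurite resistance cassette taken from pMO130-TelR and placed in the XbaI site next to the BioBrick prefix. It comprises the kla operon genes klaA (kilA), klaB (telA) and klaC (telB), preceded by a T7 gene 10 ribosome binding site, flanked by fragmentary FRT sites and followed by a tonB terminator. Its promoter is not annotated. Tellurite selection provides a non-antibiotic marker for multidrug-resistant A. baumannii strains, where ampicillin selection would be uninformative.
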