Features (pLannotate 1.2.2; 19 found; start..end, strand, type, name):
    248..279     -  terminator     tonB terminator: bidirectional E. coli tonB-P14 transcription terminator
    343..363     -  protein_bind   FRT (minimal) (fragment): supports FLP-mediated excision but not integration (Turan and Bode, 2011) FLP recombinase from the Saccharomyces cerevisiae 2μ plasmid
    385..474     +  CDS            lacI (fragment): lac repressor; lacI; The lac repressor binds to the lac operator to inhibit transcription in E. coli. This inhibition can be relieved by adding lactose or isopropyl-β-D-thiogalactopyranoside (IPTG).
    487..508     +  protein_bind   CAP binding site: CAP binding activates transcription in the presence of cAMP. E. coli catabolite activator protein
    523..553     +  promoter       lac promoter: promoter for the E. coli lac operon
    561..577     +  protein_bind   lac operator: The lac repressor binds to the lac operator to inhibit transcription in E. coli. This inhibition can be relieved by adding lactose or isopropyl-β-D-thiogalactopyranoside (IPTG). lac repressor encoded by lacI
    613..1287    +  CDS            mRFP1: mRFP1 is a basic (constitutively fluorescent) red fluorescent protein published in 2002, derived from Discosoma sp.. It is reported to be a somewhat slowly-maturing monomer with low acid sensitivity.
   1335..1406    +  terminator     rrnB T1 terminator: transcription terminator T1 from the E. coli rrnB gene
   1422..1449    +  terminator     T7Te terminator: phage T7 early transcription terminator
   5586..6174    -  rep_origin     ori: high-copy-number ColE1/pMB1/pBR322/pUC origin of replication
   6345..7205    -  CDS            AmpR: β-lactamase; bla; confers resistance to ampicillin, carbenicillin, and related antibiotics
   7206..7310    -  promoter       AmpR promoter: bla
   7400..7443    -  terminator     bacterial terminator: putative bacterial transcription terminator
   7446..7467    +  misc_feature   BioBrick prefix: BioBrick prefix for parts that do not start with "ATG"
   7464..7493    -  protein_bind   FRT (mutant) (fragment): FRT site with a mutation in the core sequence (Azam et al., 1997) FLP recombinase from the Saccharomyces cerevisiae 2μ plasmid
   7585..7607    +  RBS            RBS: efficient ribosome binding site from bacteriophage T7 gene 10 (Olins and Rangwala, 1989)
   7625..8383    +  CDS            klaA: KLAA_ECOLX - Also known as kilA. Protein predicted: Swiss-Prot protein existence level 4. Belongs to the kla operon, which is associated with cryptic tellurite resistance, and IncW plasmid fertility inhibition. From Escherichia coli.
   8404..9537    +  CDS            klaB: KLAB_ECOLX - Also known as telA. Protein inferred from homology: Swiss-Prot protein existence level 3. Belongs to the kla operon, which is associated with cryptic tellurite resistance, and IncW plasmid fertility inhibition. From Escherichia coli.
   9537..227     +  CDS            klaC (across the origin): KLAC_ECOLX - Also known as telB. Protein predicted: Swiss-Prot protein existence level 4. Belongs to the kla operon, which is associated with cryptic tellurite resistance, and IncW plasmid fertility inhibition. From Escherichia coli.
>Addgene plasmid #204980 | pMB1-B-TelR | addgene full sequence | sequence record 404861 | Addgene NGS Result
CCATCGAGCGGTCAGCCTATGGTGAGCCGAGGTCCAGCATTGCGAAGCAGTACCAGCAGGAATGGAACCG
GAAGGCGGCGACCTGGTGGGCGATGGCCGGTGTGGCCGGCATCATCGGCGCGATCCTGGCGGCGGCGGCA
ACCGGCTTTGTTGGGCTGGCAGTGTCGATCCGCAACCGAGTGAAGCGCGTGCGCGACCTGTTGGTGATGG
AGCCGGGTGCAGAGCCATAAGGGATCGATCCCCCTCAAGTCAAAAGCCTCCGGTCGGAGGCTTTTGACTT
TCTGCTCGAGGAGCTAATTCCATTGAGTAAGTTTTTAAGCACATCAGCTTCAAAAGCGCTCTGAAGTTCC
TATACTTTCTAGAACGTCTCATGCCCTATAGAGACCCAATACGCAAACCGCCTCTCCCCGCGCGTTGGCC
GATTCATTAATGCAGCTGGCACGACAGGTTTCCCGACTGGAAAGCGGGCAGTGAGCGCAACGCAATTAAT
GTGAGTTAGCTCACTCATTAGGCACCCCAGGCTTTACACTTTATGCTTCCGGCTCGTATGTTGTGTGGAA
TTGTGAGCGGATAACAATTTCACACATACTAGAGAAAGAGGAGAAATACTAGATGGCTTCCTCCGAAGAC
GTTATCAAAGAGTTCATGCGTTTCAAAGTTCGTATGGAAGGTTCCGTTAACGGTCACGAGTTCGAAATCG
AAGGTGAAGGTGAAGGTCGTCCGTACGAAGGTACCCAGACCGCTAAACTGAAAGTTACCAAAGGTGGTCC
GCTGCCGTTCGCTTGGGACATCCTGTCCCCGCAGTTCCAGTACGGTTCCAAAGCTTACGTTAAACACCCG
GCTGACATCCCGGACTACCTGAAACTGTCCTTCCCGGAAGGTTTCAAATGGGAACGTGTTATGAACTTCG
AAGACGGTGGTGTTGTTACCGTTACCCAGGACTCCTCCCTGCAAGACGGTGAGTTCATCTACAAAGTTAA
ACTGCGTGGTACCAACTTCCCGTCCGACGGTCCGGTTATGCAGAAAAAAACCATGGGTTGGGAAGCTTCC
ACCGAACGTATGTACCCGGAAGACGGTGCTCTGAAAGGTGAAATCAAAATGCGTCTGAAACTGAAAGACG
GTGGTCACTACGACGCTGAAGTTAAAACCACCTACATGGCTAAAAAACCGGTTCAGCTGCCGGGTGCTTA
CAAAACCGACATCAAACTGGACATCACCTCCCACAACGAAGACTACACCATCGTTGAACAGTACGAACGT
GCTGAAGGTCGTCACTCCACCGGTGCTTAATAACGCTGATAGTGCTAGTGTAGATCGCTACTAGAGCCAG
GCATCAAATAAAACGAAAGGCTCAGTCGAAAGACTGGGCCTTTCGTTTTATCTGTTGTTTGTCGGTGAAC
GCTCTCTACTAGAGTCACACTGGCTCACCTTCGGGTGGGCCTTTCTGCGTTTATAGGTCTCATGTTCCGG
AGAGACGCTGCAGTTAACAAGTTGCCTGACGCTGTGTCTTATCCAGTTCATGCGGCAATGCTATCTCTAC
TTCCTTTGCTAATCTTGCCTCCTGTTTGATGTCACCGTTCTTTTTTAGTTCGGATTGCTCTACCCGATTC
CATAGGGTTTGACGATCTAACATGTCAGGACTTGCCCCAGTTGGGGCAAAAATTTGGGTGTATTCAATGC
CTGTTTTTTTGGTGTAGTCCTGCTCTTTTCCGTACGTATCACAGTACAATTTTTCGCCTGCTCGGTATGC
TGCACATGCCACGATTGAGCGACCATCTGACCTCGAAATGTTCTGCATTTCACAATGGTAAATTGCCATT
TTCATCACCTGTTTATTAACAGCCGCCCCAAGTTTTGGGCGGTTGGGGTGTCGGGGTTTCCCTGACCGTA
CTTGCAAAATTTGGCGTAGCAAAAATTTTGCGTAAGTGCGCCCTTCGGGAACTCTGCGAGGCTAAAAGCA
AAAGCAAGAGCAATAAGGCTTTGACTTTGTTTTTTGATTTTGCTCGCTGCGCTCGGATCTTGATGTAAGT
CGAGTTTTTGAAGTAGAACACTTTTCACATTGATGATGGTTCATACTTCGGAAAATAGGTTGAGACACAG
GCATTAAAAATGGTCAAAAAAACAGCTATGGAATTGGGTCAAATGCTCGATGAAGAAAAGGAAAAATTGG
AACGTCAGGAAAAGGCAAGAAAGGATCTAGCTGACGCTGTGGTGAAAGGTCGAGAGCAAAAACAGGCAAG
GTCAGACGATGCAAAACGCAAGATCCTGATCGGGGCTTACTTACTGAAGAAACATGATAATGACATCAAG
AAACTTGTGGAACAAAACCCCGATTTTATTGGGTACATTAGAGAAAATGATAAGCACTTATTTTCATAGG
CATTAGTAGTTATAAAAAACCCTCATAAATCGAGGGTTTCTTTTTTATCTGCATTACTTTTTGAATCAAT
GTACTTTTTTAGCTTGCTATTTTTCACTGCATACAGCCGCTTATACTCTTTCTCAATCAATGCGGTCAAA
ATGGCTTTTTGGCTCTCCCCTGCTGCGCCCACCATGTCCGCAAGCATATCCGACACACCCTTATCTATAA
ACACCTCCAAACGTTGACTATCAAGGCTTTTGCGTTTTTCACGATATGCTTTTTGTCGTTCGGCATTGGT
TTTTGGCGGCTCTTTTAGCATGTCCTGTGTTTTCTGATCGTTCGGGTCTTTCATGTCTTTAACTCCCATA
TAGTATATCATAGTTACAGGATAACATTGTTTTTAGTTACAGGATAACTTTTTATAAAATTTATTTGTAA
AAATTTATGCTATCCTGCAACTATTTTTAAATTACAGGATAACTATTTAACGTTACCCTGTAACTATAGT
TATCCTGTAACGCTAAATTAATTACCCTGTAACATATATTTTGTTATCCTGTAACAACTAAATATTGAAA
TAATACTACCAAAGTTACCCTGTAACGAAAATAACTAGGTTAAAAAATGATCGGATTTTAACATTTTGCG
TTGTTCCAAAAGTTATCAACAGCCTAGAACGTCATAGGAAGCGATTACAGACACTTTATAGCTATCAGCA
TGGGAACATAAGGGCAGGATGAAATATGGGTCTTAAAACGCAAATGGTGAGGTTTTAGAGGTATTTTTTG
AAGATGATTAAGGCGGTTTGTTTTTAAAATTTTTGGCGGCTCTCAGGCTGCTTACATTTTAACCAGTTCA
GTGAAAAGTTCTTTTTCAGCAAATTTCTGTTTAGCACCATAGCTAAAACTTGCGTGGAACATATTAAGAA
TTGACCGAAATGACACAATCTCAATTATATTTTTTTTGAAAAGTTTTCTTTATCAAATATTTTAAATCAT
TGATTTATATATAAGTATACATTCATTTTAATAATTAATCTTTATTTAACAATGATTTATCTATATTCAA
TTGTTTAATTATTCTTACTAATATTATCTCTATATCAATATTTTTTATTTAAAAACATATGTTTAGTAGT
GCTTTTGATTAAAGTACCAGAGGGAGGGAGCAGAGCTGAATGGGAAATACTCACCCTAGAGCGATTCTTA
AAAATCACCCTAAAGTATTCCCATTCGATGTACCGTCGGTCGGTCGCTTTCGCATCAGGGATGACATCAC
TGTATCAAGCTGCCACTGTTATGATTACGATTGATAGCACCGCCTGAACACGCTCATAACCGCCAATTAA
ATGACTACTCATTGCGTCCGCTACTCTGTTCAGTTCCCCTAGTAATAGCGTTTTTCCGATGTGTGCTAGC
GTCACTGTACCTCATCACCCACACATGGACAGATTGAGTTACAGACATTGGCTAAATTTTTGGGGTCTAT
GCTTGACAAAGCGAGTTAAAACCTTAGAATTTAAGACAGGTACATTAAGCCCCTGTGGTGAAATCATTAG
CGGTCGTCAAACCTTAATGCTTTCGATTGCCGATATGTCAGTATCGAAGATCTGTACCCCATAAATTACG
GTAAAGCCCCAAGCAATTGCAAGGGGCTTTTATCTTTTTTAACAAAAAAAATTTATAAATCAGGATTTTA
TAACACTAAATAATCCAAAGTACATGAGTAAGTCATGACCACTCCTGCGATGTGTGTAGCACTCTGAGTA
TCCGTATTATATCAGTGATGTCATATACAACCACATAATGCGGATGTATCACTAACTCCCTAGTATCTTT
CTGTCTGCCTGTGCGCCCCATCAGTCGATTATCAACAAGTAAATCTGTCTTTTCTTCAATTAAATCATCA
ATTTCAATAGCTGCTATAGGGTTGCGTTCTTCAAGATAATCATAGATATTTCTACGATCTTGGCGAGCTG
TTTCAGTCCACTCAATCTTCATTCTTCGCTGCCAGTTTCGCCAATGTTGCAGCACGTCTAGCGGCAAACT
CTGCCTTTACGTCCTCATGTGGAATCAACTTGCCTGCATTGGCTTCATTTAAGCCGATCTGTACCTGCTG
CTTGAACCATTTGTCATAGTCTGCGGCTTCCTGTTGCTTCTTAACAAAGTCACGCATGAAGTCACGGATT
AGCTGCGCCCCCGACCGATCAACAGTCTTAGCAAGGCTTGAAAATTCTTGCTTTAGGTCATGGTCTACCC
GAAAGGTAAAAGTCGCTTCTGTCATGTTTTTCACTCCAATGTGTTACATTTGAATGCTATTGTAACACAT
TAAAAAGTTAGGTCATTGTCTTTTTTCGGCTTAGGCTGTTCTTGGTCATAACGTGGTTTAAATGATGGCT
GTCGCTCATTCTCAAGTAAAATTTTCCGTTTATTAACAGCCTGTTGCATCTGCTCATAGTAAGGCATCAA
CTGCGGTAAAATATCAGCAAGTGCCTGTCTGTCTTTATCCAGGATACGGCTCAATTGCCCGATTTTTTTC
AAGTCACGCTCATAGGCTATTCTGTCGCTGATCTGCTCGTATTTTTGCTTTGAACACCTTATGTACTCTT
GCATATCGTTACTTGCCCATGCCTGCGCCTGAAGACGTGTAAACATGGAAATGTCTGAAGCAACATGGTC
GCTGATATGGTCATACTCAGCATCTTTGACATAGCCGTATTTTGATAAATATCTTTCATAGTCCTGCCGT
TTCTTTTTGTCATCTTCCTGTTTTTGTTTAGTTTCTCTTTCTATCTGCTGTTGTTTTCGTTGCTGTTCCT
GTTGCTCCTCTTTTATCTCTCTGTGATAAATGGAAAGGCTAGATTGATCATTATCCCAACGTGTGAGCAT
GTCCTCAAAGCCGTAATAATCAGCACTAAACCAACCTGTTTTCACTTTCACTGGTGGCGGCAGTGGCTCT
CCGATCTCCCTTAGCAGTGCTGTAGCTGCTCGTCCCTCTTTGATCACTTTATCAAGCTGCAAGCGGTCGA
TATTGTCTTGCAACTGCAGGCTTCCTCGCTCACTGACTCGCTGCGCTCGGTCGTTCGGCTGCGGCGAGCG
GTATCAGCTCACTCAAAGGCGGTAATACGGTTATCCACAGAATCAGGGGATAACGCAGGAAAGAACATGT
GAGCAAAAGGCCAGCAAAAGGCCAGGAACCGTAAAAAGGCCGCGTTGCTGGCGTTTTTCCACAGGCTCCG
CCCCCCTGACGAGCATCACAAAAATCGACGCTCAAGTCAGAGGTGGCGAAACCCGACAGGACTATAAAGA
TACCAGGCGTTTCCCCCTGGAAGCTCCCTCGTGCGCTCTCCTGTTCCGACCCTGCCGCTTACCGGATACC
TGTCCGCCTTTCTCCCTTCGGGAAGCGTGGCGCTTTCTCATAGCTCACGCTGTAGGTATCTCAGTTCGGT
GTAGGTCGTTCGCTCCAAGCTGGGCTGTGTGCACGAACCCCCCGTTCAGCCCGACCGCTGCGCCTTATCC
GGTAACTATCGTCTTGAGTCCAACCCGGTAAGACACGACTTATCGCCACTGGCAGCAGCCACTGGTAACA
GGATTAGCAGAGCGAGGTATGTAGGCGGTGCTACAGAGTTCTTGAAGTGGTGGCCTAACTACGGCTACAC
TAGAAGAACAGTATTTGGTATCTGCGCTCTGCTGAAGCCAGTTACCTTCGGAAAAAGAGTTGGTAGCTCT
TGATCCGGCAAACAAACCACCGCTGGTAGCGGTGGTTTTTTTGTTTGCAAGCAGCAGATTACGCGCAGAA
AAAAAGGATCTCAAGAAGATCCTTTGATCTTTTCTACGGGGTCTGACGCTCAGTGGAACGAAAACTCACG
TTAAGGGATTTTGGTCATGAGATTATCAAAAAGGATCTTCACCTAGATCCTTTTAAATTAAAAATGAAGT
TTTAAATCAATCTAAAGTATATATGAGTAAACTTGGTCTGACAGTTACCAATGCTTAATCAGTGAGGCAC
CTATCTCAGCGATCTGTCTATTTCGTTCATCCATAGTTGCCTGACTCCCCGTCGTGTAGATAACTACGAT
ACGGGAGGGCTTACCATCTGGCCCCAGTGCTGCAATGATACCGCGAGAGCCACGCTCACCGGCTCCAGAT
TTATCAGCAATAAACCAGCCAGCCGGAAGGGCCGAGCGCAGAAGTGGTCCTGCAACTTTATCCGCCTCCA
TCCAGTCTATTAATTGTTGCCGGGAAGCTAGAGTAAGTAGTTCGCCAGTTAATAGTTTGCGCAACGTTGT
TGCCATTGCTACAGGCATCGTGGTGTCACGCTCGTCGTTTGGTATGGCTTCATTCAGCTCCGGTTCCCAA
CGATCAAGGCGAGTTACATGATCCCCCATGTTGTGCAAAAAAGCGGTTAGCTCCTTCGGTCCTCCGATCG
TTGTCAGAAGTAAGTTGGCCGCAGTGTTATCACTCATGGTTATGGCAGCACTGCATAATTCTCTTACTGT
CATGCCATCCGTAAGATGCTTTTCTGTGACTGGTGAGTACTCAACCAAGTCATTCTGAGAATAGTGTATG
CGGCGACCGAGTTGCTCTTGCCCGGCGTCAATACGGGATAATACCGCGCCACATAGCAGAACTTTAAAAG
TGCTCATCATTGGAAAACGTTCTTCGGGGCGAAAACTCTCAAGGATCTTACCGCTGTTGAGATCCAGTTC
GATGTAACCCACTCGTGCACCCAACTGATCTTCAGCATCTTTTACTTTCACCAGCGTTTCTGGGTGAGCA
AAAACAGGAAGGCAAAATGCCGCAAAAAAGGGAATAAGGGCGACACGGAAATGTTGAATACTCATACTCT
TCCTTTTTCAATATTATTGAAGCATTTATCAGGGTTATTGTCTCATGAGCGGATACATATTTGAATGTAT
TTAGAAAAATAAACAAATAGGGGTTCCGCGCACATTTCCCCGAAAAGTGCCACCTGACGTCTAAGAAACC
ATTATTATCATGACATTAACCTATAAAAATAGGCGTATCACGAGGCAGAATTTCAGATAAAAAAAATCCT
TAGCTTTCGCTAAGGATGATTTCTGGAATTCGCGGCCGCTTCTAGAGAATAGGAACTTCGGAATAGGAAC
TTCAAGATCCCCTGATTCCCTTTGTCAACAGCAATGGATATCAGCCGTTGACTTAGTTGGTATTTCCGGA
ATATCATGCTGGGTTCCGAATAATTTTGTTTAACTTTAAGAAGGAGATATACCATGGAAGAACAAGCGTG
AACATGGCGCGATTGAAGGGGGAGGTTTTGCCCGCCCTCTTCGCGTCGCCGGCGACGATTGGCGAGTACG
GGGCCGGCATCGACGGGGCGGATTCCCTCAACGAGCTGTCGAATCTGATGGAGCACGGCGCAGTTGCCGC
GCTGGCCGACAAAATCAGCCAGATCGTGGCGAAGCTGGTCGACGCGGACCCCCGCAAGATCGCGGAAAAG
CCTACCTGGTTCGAGAAGATGCTTGGCCGTGAGGTTGAACGCCAGGTGAGGTATCAGGTCGCCCGCAAGA
CGCTCGACCAGTTGCTGGACGAAGCCGAGGGCGTAGCGCAGCGCGTGCGGGACACGTTGCGCGCCTTGGA
TGACATGCTCAATACGCATGAGGCCGAGGTAGACCGGCTCAGAGCCTACATTCAAGCCGGGCGCGAGTTC
CTGGACGAGAACCCCGAGGCCGGCGCGGCCAAGGCCGGCGTGATCGAGTTCGACAAGCCGCGCGAACGCT
TCGCGCGCAAGCTCGCCAACCTGGCAACCCTCATGGCGTCCCATGAAATGAGCGTCACTCAGATGAAGCT
CACGCGGGCGCAGGCCGTGGACATGCTGGACCGCTTCTCTGAAACGGCATCCGTCCTGGTGCCCGTCTGG
CGTCAGCACACCCTCGCGCTCATCACCACCAAGAACATGAATCCGGCAATGGTCGCCGAGGCGGCCAAAG
CTCACCAGGCGCTCATGCGGAGCCTTTCGCAGAGCCTGGAAGGCATCAACCAATAACACGGCGGGAGAAC
CCTATGAACGCACTGAAAACGACGCACGACGCCAAGGCCCCTATCGTCGCCTTTGACATGACCCCGGCAA
CCCTGCGCGAGCTGGGCTTGCAGGAAAGCGACGTGCCGGAAGTCCATGCGGTCGCGCAGCGGATCGAGGT
CGGCAGTCCGCAGACCGTTGCCGAGTTCGGCCGCGACGTGGCCGAGCACACGTCCCGCTACGCCGATAGC
CTGCTGGACCAGGTGCGCAACAGCGACCTGGACGAAGCAGGCGAGAAACTGACCCAGGTTGTCGCCAAGG
CCCGTTCCCTGAACGTCGGCCCTTTGTCCGACAACCGTTCCCGCCTGCCCCTGATTGGCCCGCTGATCGA
CCGCTCCCGCGTCCGTTCGACGGGCTTCATGGCGCGCTTCGACACGACCCGCGAGCAGATCGAACACCTG
GTCAGCGAAGTGCAGACCACCCAGCAAGGCATCGCGCAGCGCAATGCCTCGCTCGACGAAATGTTCGCAG
CCGTGCGCGAGGAACACCGCCTTCTTGGCGTCCACATCGCGGCCGGCAAGGTCCGCCTTGCCGAGCTGCG
CGAGCAGGCCGAGGGTCTGCGCGGCAATGTCGGGAACGACCCTGGCCGCGTGCAGGAGCTGGCCGACCTC
GATGCGATGGTTGCCAACCTGGACAAGCGCATCGGCGACCTGATCGCCTTGCAACATTCGGCCATGCAGA
GCCTGCCGACCATCCGCATGATCCAGGCCAACAACCAGATGCTGGTCGATAAATTCCACACCATCCGCGA
AATCACCGTGCCGGCGTGGAAGCGGCAATTCATGCTGGCCTTGAGCCTCAACGAGCAGAAGAACGCCGTC
GAACTGGCCACGGCCATCGACGACACCACCAACGACCTGATGAAGCGCAATGCGGCCCTGCTGCATCGCA
CGTCCGTCGAAACGGCGAAGGAGAACCAACGCCTGGTGATCGACGTGGACACGCTCAAGCAGGTTCAGAC
GACGCTCATCAAGACCGTCGAGGACGTTATTCGCATCCAGCAGGAAGGCGTGCAGAAGCGCAAGGATGCC
GAGAAGCAGATCGCCGCAATGCGTGGCGATCTTCAAGCCAAGCTGACCCGCCAGCCCGTGCGCGAGCTGG
CCCAACAGGAGTCCGTATGAATGCCACAAACACCGATGTTTTCGCCCAGGTAGGCGGCCTGGAGGCCCGA
GGCGCGAAGATGAAGAAGCGGGGCACCCGCTTCCTCATCGCGGCGCTGGCAGTCCTTGCCATTGCCGGGA
TCGGGGCAGTAACGGGATGGGCGATCAGCCCGAGCGCGACGCCCGGAAGCATTGACGTGCCGCAGGTGCT
GGCATCGACATTCAGCGACCAGGTGCCGGGCAGTGAGGGCGGCGGCCTGGGTGGCGGCCTGCCCTTCACT
TCGGCCGTCGGGGCATTCACGGACTTCATGGCGGGGCCGGCAATTTTTACCTTGGGCATTCTTGGCATAG
TGGTCGCGGGTGCCGTGCTCGTGTTCGGGGGTGAGTTCTGCGGGTTCGTGCGATCCGTCTGCATGATGGT
GATAGCCGTCAGCATGATTTTCGTGTCGTCGAACTTGGTGAAGGGCATTCTCGGCGGCGATCACGACGCC
GGCCCTGCGGAGCCTTCGCCGCGTGCGCGATTCATGGCGGCCGTGGAGGCCAAGGATTTCGCGCGAGTGC
AAGAGCTGATCGAGGCGCGTGGAGCCAAGTCGGCGGCTGATTATGTCCTTGCGCAGCTCGCCGTGGCCGA
AGGTCTGGACCGCAAGCCTGGTGCGCGCGTCGTGGTCGGGAAAGCGGCGGGCAGCATGGCAATGCCGCCT
GCGGCGCTGGGTTTTACGCCAAGGGGAGAAGCGGCATACG
